Addgene plasmid #185829: pBS Coupler 6
Purpose: Cloning vector to add a triple repeat of the amino acid linker Gly-Gly-Gly-Gly-Ser [(GGGGS)x3].
Depositing lab: Atsushi Miyawaki. Depositing organization: RIKEN Center for Brain Science. Publication: Engineering FRET constructs using CFP and YFP. Shimozono S, Miyawaki A. Methods Cell Biol. 2008;85:381-93. doi: 10.1016/S0091-679X(08)85016-9. PubMed 18155471.
Backbone
  Vector backbone: pBlueScript
  Backbone manufacturer: Stratagene
  Backbone size w/o insert (bp): 3000
  Total vector size (bp): 3045
  Vector type: cloning vector
Growth in bacteria
  Bacterial resistance: Ampicillin, 100 μg/mL
  Growth temperature: 37°C
  Growth strain: DH5alpha
  Copy number: Unknown
Gene/Insert
  Gene/Insert name: (GlyGlyGlyGlySer)x3 linker
  Species: Synthetic
  Cloning method: Restriction Enzyme; 5′ cloning site EcoRV (destroyed during cloning); 3′ cloning site EcoRV (destroyed during cloning)
  Sequencing primers: 5′ T7; 3′ T3
Terms and licenses: Academic/Nonprofit Terms; Industry Terms: Not Available to Industry
How to cite: pBS Coupler 6 was a gift from Atsushi Miyawaki (Addgene plasmid # 185829 ; http://n2t.net/addgene:185829 ; RRID:Addgene_185829)
