[The description below was written by a language model from this plasmid's Addgene catalogue record and pLannotate feature annotations shown in this document.]
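Description:
pBS Coupler 6 is a small bacterial cloning vector built on the Stratagene pBluescript backbone. It serves as a source of a flexible peptide linker for assembling fusion proteins. Its synthetic insert encodes three tandem repeats of Gly-Gly-Gly-Gly-Ser, (GGGGS)x3, and was placed into the EcoRV site of the polylinker, destroying that site on both sides. The plasmid replicates in E. coli from a high-copy ColE1/pUC-type origin and is selected with ampicillin through the bla (AmpR) gene and its own promoter. An f1 phage origin is also present, which in pBluescript-type vectors allows single-stranded DNA to be rescued with helper phage.

The feature table shows the usual pBluescript architecture. The multiple cloning site appears as two fragments, consistent with interruption by the insert. It is flanked by opposing T7 and T3 promoters, which also provide the recorded sequencing primer sites. The cloning site sits within the lacZα region, downstream of the CAP binding site, lac promoter and lac operator, and a residual lacI fragment is also detected. The linker itself is not annotated as a separate feature. The sequenced record is 3,008 nt, slightly shorter than the catalogue total of 3,045 bp.

The remaining polylinker restriction sites on either side of the linker presumably let coding sequences be joined in frame through the (GGGGS)x3 spacer, although the record does not say which sites are intended for this. The associated publication concerns engineering FRET constructs from CFP and YFP. This suggests the vector is meant for building fluorescent-protein fusions and biosensors in which linker length and flexibility matter. It carries no eukaryotic expression elements, so finished fusions would need to be moved into a suitable expression vector.
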