Features (pLannotate 1.2.2; 13 found; start..end, strand, type, name):
     48..110     -  misc_feature   MCS (fragment): pBluescript multiple cloning site
    119..137     -  promoter       T7 promoter: promoter for bacteriophage T7 RNA polymerase
    145..300     +  CDS            lacZα (fragment): LacZα fragment of β-galactosidase; lacZ fragment
    331..759     -  rep_origin     f1 ori (sequence partly withheld): f1 bacteriophage origin of replication; arrow indicates direction of (+) strand synthesis
    786..890     +  promoter       AmpR promoter: bla
    891..1751    +  CDS            AmpR: β-lactamase; bla; confers resistance to ampicillin, carbenicillin, and related antibiotics
   1922..2510    +  rep_origin     ori: high-copy-number ColE1/pMB1/pBR322/pUC origin of replication
   2693..2785    +  CDS            lacI (fragment): lac repressor; lacI; The lac repressor binds to the lac operator to inhibit transcription in E. coli. This inhibition can be relieved by adding lactose or isopropyl-β-D-thiogalactopyranoside (IPTG).
   2798..2819    +  protein_bind   CAP binding site: CAP binding activates transcription in the presence of cAMP. E. coli catabolite activator protein
   2834..2864    +  promoter       lac promoter: promoter for the E. coli lac operon
   2872..2888    +  protein_bind   lac operator: The lac repressor binds to the lac operator to inhibit transcription in E. coli. This inhibition can be relieved by adding lactose or isopropyl-β-D-thiogalactopyranoside (IPTG). lac repressor encoded by lacI
   2933..2951    +  promoter       T3 promoter: promoter for bacteriophage T3 RNA polymerase
   2964..3008    -  misc_feature   MCS (fragment): pBluescript multiple cloning site
>Addgene plasmid #185829 | pBS Coupler 6 | addgene full sequence | sequence record 366170 | Addgene NGS Result
GGCGATCCGCCACCGCCAGAGCCACCTCCGCCTGAACCGCCTCCACCATCGAATTCCTGCAGCCCGGGGG
ATCCACTAGTTCTAGAGCGGCCGCCACCGCGGTGGAGCTCCAATTCGCCCTATAGTGAGTCGTATTACGC
GCGCTCACTGGCCGTCGTTTTACAACGTCGTGACTGGGAAAACCCTGGCGTTACCCAACTTAATCGCCTT
GCAGCACATCCCCCTTTCGCCAGCTGGCGTAATAGCGAAGAGGCCCGCACCGATCGCCCTTCCCAACAGT
TGCGCAGCCTGAATGGCGAATGGAAATTGTAAGCGTTAATATTTTGTTAAAATTCGCGTTAAATTTTTGT
TAAATCAGCTCATTTTTTAACCAATAGGCCGAAATCGGCAAAATCCCTTATAAATCAAAAGAATAGACCG
AGATAGGGT
[37 nt withheld, positions 430-466]
AAAGAACGTGGACTCCAACGTCAAAGG
[49 nt withheld, positions 494-542]
T
[91 nt withheld, positions 544-634]
G
[124 nt withheld, positions 636-759]
CAGGTGGCACTTTTCGGGGAAATGTGCGCGGAACCCCTATTTGTTTATTTTTCTAAATACATTCAAATAT
GTATCCGCTCATGAGACAATAACCCTGATAAATGCTTCAATAATATTGAAAAAGGAAGAGTATGAGTATT
CAACATTTCCGTGTCGCCCTTATTCCCTTTTTTGCGGCATTTTGCCTTCCTGTTTTTGCTCACCCAGAAA
CGCTGGTGAAAGTAAAAGATGCTGAAGATCAGTTGGGTGCACGAGTGGGTTACATCGAACTGGATCTCAA
CAGCGGTAAGATCCTTGAGAGTTTTCGCCCCGAAGAACGTTTTCCAATGATGAGCACTTTTAAAGTTCTG
CTATGTGGCGCGGTATTATCCCGTATTGACGCCGGGCAAGAGCAACTCGGTCGCCGCATACACTATTCTC
AGAATGACTTGGTTGAGTACTCACCAGTCACAGAAAAGCATCTTACGGATGGCATGACAGTAAGAGAATT
ATGCAGTGCTGCCATAACCATGAGTGATAACACTGCGGCCAACTTACTTCTGACAACGATCGGAGGACCG
AAGGAGCTAACCGCTTTTTTGCACAACATGGGGGATCATGTAACTCGCCTTGATCGTTGGGAACCGGAGC
TGAATGAAGCCATACCAAACGACGAGCGTGACACCACGATGCCTGTAGCAATGGCAACAACGTTGCGCAA
ACTATTAACTGGCGAACTACTTACTCTAGCTTCCCGGCAACAATTAATAGACTGGATGGAGGCGGATAAA
GTTGCAGGACCACTTCTGCGCTCGGCCCTTCCGGCTGGCTGGTTTATTGCTGATAAATCTGGAGCCGGTG
AGCGTGGGTCTCGCGGTATCATTGCAGCACTGGGGCCAGATGGTAAGCCCTCCCGTATCGTAGTTATCTA
CACGACGGGGAGTCAGGCAACTATGGATGAACGAAATAGACAGATCGCTGAGATAGGTGCCTCACTGATT
AAGCATTGGTAACTGTCAGACCAAGTTTACTCATATATACTTTAGATTGATTTAAAACTTCATTTTTAAT
TTAAAAGGATCTAGGTGAAGATCCTTTTTGATAATCTCATGACCAAAATCCCTTAACGTGAGTTTTCGTT
CCACTGAGCGTCAGACCCCGTAGAAAAGATCAAAGGATCTTCTTGAGATCCTTTTTTTCTGCGCGTAATC
TGCTGCTTGCAAACAAAAAAACCACCGCTACCAGCGGTGGTTTGTTTGCCGGATCAAGAGCTACCAACTC
TTTTTCCGAAGGTAACTGGCTTCAGCAGAGCGCAGATACCAAATACTGTTCTTCTAGTGTAGCCGTAGTT
AGGCCACCACTTCAAGAACTCTGTAGCACCGCCTACATACCTCGCTCTGCTAATCCTGTTACCAGTGGCT
GCTGCCAGTGGCGATAAGTCGTGTCTTACCGGGTTGGACTCAAGACGATAGTTACCGGATAAGGCGCAGC
GGTCGGGCTGAACGGGGGGTTCGTGCACACAGCCCAGCTTGGAGCGAACGACCTACACCGAACTGAGATA
CCTACAGCGTGAGCTATGAGAAAGCGCCACGCTTCCCGAAGGGAGAAAGGCGGACAGGTATCCGGTAAGC
GGCAGGGTCGGAACAGGAGAGCGCACGAGGGAGCTTCCAGGGGGAAACGCCTGGTATCTTTATAGTCCTG
TCGGGTTTCGCCACCTCTGACTTGAGCGTCGATTTTTGTGATGCTCGTCAGGGGGGCGGAGCCTATGGAA
AAACGCCAGCAACGCGGCCTTTTTACGGTTCCTGGCCTTTTGCTGGCCTTTTGCTCACATGTTCTTTCCT
GCGTTATCCCCTGATTCTGTGGATAACCGTATTACCGCCTTTGAGTGAGCTGATACCGCTCGCCGCAGCC
GAACGACCGAGCGCAGCGAGTCAGTGAGCGAGGAAGCGGAAGAGCGCCCAATACGCAAACCGCCTCTCCC
CGCGCGTTGGCCGATTCATTAATGCAGCTGGCACGACAGGTTTCCCGACTGGAAAGCGGGCAGTGAGCGC
AACGCAATTAATGTGAGTTAGCTCACTCATTAGGCACCCCAGGCTTTACACTTTATGCTTCCGGCTCGTA
TGTTGTGTGGAATTGTGAGCGGATAACAATTTCACACAGGAAACAGCTATGACCATGATTACGCCAAGCG
CGCAATTAACCCTCACTAAAGGGAACAAAAGCTGGGTACCGGGCCCCCCCTCGAGGTCGACGGTATCGAT
AAGCTTGAT
